Addgene plasmid #68479: pGK:HygroR-CMV:mTagBFP2-A_UTR
Purpose: Lentivirus expressing mTagBFP2 with UTR sensor cassette and hygromycin resistance
Depositing lab: Tyler Jacks. Depositing organization: Massachusetts Institute of Technology. Publication: A Modular Assembly Platform for Rapid Generation of DNA Constructs. Akama-Garren EH, Joshi NS, Tammela T, Chang GP, Wagner BL, Lee DY, Rideout Iii WM, Papagiannakopoulos T, Xue W, Jacks T. Sci Rep. 2016 Feb 18;6:16836. doi: 10.1038/srep16836. PubMed 26887506.
Backbone
  Vector backbone: LV 1-5
  Backbone size w/o insert (bp): 5818
  Total vector size (bp): 8897
  Vector type: Mammalian Expression, Lentiviral
  Selectable markers: Hygromycin
Growth in bacteria
  Bacterial resistance: Ampicillin, 100 μg/mL
  Growth temperature: 30°C
  Growth strain: Stbl3
  Copy number: Unknown
Gene/Insert 1
  Gene/Insert name: Hygromycin Resistance (alt name: HygroR)
  Insert size (bp): 1008
  Promoter: pGK
  Cloning method: Gibson Cloning
  Sequencing primers: 5′ GATCAGTGTGAGGGAGTGTAAAGCTGGTTT; 3′ AGGCCTCGGGATTCCTAGGAACAGCGGTTT
Gene/Insert 2
  Gene/Insert name: mTagBFP2-A_UTR
  Insert size (bp): 791
  Mutation: shRNA sensor cassette "A" added to 3'UTR
  Promoter: CMV
  Cloning method: Gibson Cloning
  Sequencing primers: 5′ AAACCGCTGTTCCTAGGAATCCCGAGGCCT; 3′ AGAGTAATTCAACCCCAAACAACAACGTTT
Terms and licenses: Academic/Nonprofit Terms; Industry Terms: Not Available to Industry
How to cite: pGK:HygroR-CMV:mTagBFP2-A_UTR was a gift from Tyler Jacks (Addgene plasmid # 68479 ; http://n2t.net/addgene:68479 ; RRID:Addgene_68479)
