[The description below was written by a language model from this plasmid's Addgene catalogue record and pLannotate feature annotations shown in this document.]
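Description:
pGK:HygroR-CMV:mTagBFP2-A_UTR is a lentiviral mammalian expression plasmid of about 8.9 kb, built by Gibson assembly on the LV 1-5 backbone as part of a modular construct assembly platform. In bacteria it is maintained through a high-copy ColE1/pUC-type origin and selected with ampicillin via the β-lactamase gene. The viral portion has the layout of an HIV-1-derived transfer vector. A CMV enhancer/promoter sits upstream of a truncated 5' LTR to drive genomic RNA production in packaging cells. It is followed by the Ψ packaging signal with a gag fragment, the Rev response element for Rev-dependent nuclear export, and the cPPT/CTS. A WPRE lies downstream of the payload to enhance transcript expression, and a second truncated LTR annotation, preceded by a nef-derived fragment, marks the 3' end of the provirus.

The payload consists of two independent expression units in the same orientation. The mouse PGK promoter drives the hygromycin phosphotransferase gene, allowing hygromycin selection of transduced mammalian cells. An internal CMV enhancer/promoter then drives the blue fluorescent protein mTagBFP2, annotated as TagBFP, with a 6xHis tag annotated just upstream of the coding sequence. According to the catalogue entry, the 3' UTR of this reporter carries an shRNA sensor cassette designated "A". The feature table does not annotate this element separately, and the record does not state what it targets. In such a design, a matching shRNA would be expected to knock down the reporter transcript and reduce blue fluorescence, giving a readout of knockdown activity in stably selected cells. The sequence record is slightly longer (8,910 nt) than the catalogued total size.
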