Features (pLannotate 1.2.2; 23 found; start..end, strand, type, name):
     30..82      -  misc_feature   bom (fragment): basis of mobility region from pBR322
    237..616     +  enhancer       CMV enhancer: human cytomegalovirus immediate early enhancer
    617..816     +  promoter       CMV promoter: human cytomegalovirus (CMV) immediate early promoter
    834..1014    +  LTR            5' LTR (truncated): truncated 5' long terminal repeat (LTR) from HIV-1
   1061..1186    +  misc_feature   HIV-1 Ψ: packaging signal of human immunodeficiency virus type 1
   1170..1508    +  CDS            HIV-1 gag (fragment): gag protein from human immunodeficiency virus 1; gag
   1685..1918    +  misc_feature   RRE: The Rev response element (RRE) of HIV-1 allows for Rev-dependent mRNA export from the nucleus to the cytoplasm.
   2295..2395    +  CDS            Rev (fragment): human immunodeficiency virus 1 (HIV-1) Rev protein; rev; enhances nuclear export of unspliced and incompletely spliced viral mRNAs
   2445..2562    +  misc_feature   cPPT/CTS: central polypurine tract and central termination sequence of HIV-1
   2663..3155    +  promoter       PGK promoter: mouse phosphoglycerate kinase 1 promoter
   3207..4227    +  CDS            HygR (fragment): aminoglycoside phosphotransferase from E. coli; aph(4)-Ia; confers resistance to hygromycin
   4297..4676    +  enhancer       CMV enhancer: human cytomegalovirus immediate early enhancer
   4677..4880    +  promoter       CMV promoter: human cytomegalovirus (CMV) immediate early promoter
   4876..4909    +  LTR            5' LTR (truncated) (fragment): truncated 5' long terminal repeat (LTR) from HIV-1
   4968..4985    +  CDS            6xHis: 6xHis affinity tag
   4995..5696    +  CDS            TagBFP: monomeric blue fluorescent protein mammalian codon-optimized
   5799..6387    +  misc_feature   WPRE: woodchuck hepatitis virus posttranscriptional regulatory element
   6388..6407    +  misc_feature   MCS (fragment): pBluescript multiple cloning site
   6409..6909    +  CDS            nef (fragment): NEF_HV1LA - Experimental evidence at protein level: Swiss-Prot protein existence level 1. Extracellular Nef protein targets CD4(+) T-lymphocytes for apoptosis by interacting with CXCR4 surface receptors. From Human immunodeficiency virus type 1 group M subtype B (isolate Lai) (HIV-1).
   6916..7096    +  LTR            5' LTR (truncated): truncated 5' long terminal repeat (LTR) from HIV-1
   7158..7746    -  rep_origin     ori: high-copy-number ColE1/pMB1/pBR322/pUC origin of replication
   7917..8777    -  CDS            AmpR: β-lactamase; bla; confers resistance to ampicillin, carbenicillin, and related antibiotics
   8778..8882    -  promoter       AmpR promoter: bla
>Addgene plasmid #68479 | pGK:HygroR-CMV:mTagBFP2-A_UTR | depositor full sequence | sequence record 130404 | Full plasmid sequence
TCGACGGATCGGGAGATCTCCCGATCCCCTATGGTGCACTCTCAGTACAATCTGCTCTGATGCCGCATAG
TTAAGCCAGTATCTGCTCCCTGCTTGTGTGTTGGAGGTCGCTGAGTAGTGCGCGAGCAAAATTTAAGCTA
CAACAAGGCAAGGCTTGACCGACAATTGCATGAAGAATCTGCTTAGGGTTAGGCGTTTTGCGCTGCTTCG
CGATGTACGGGCCAGATATACGCGTTGACATTGATTATTGACTAGTTATTAATAGTAATCAATTACGGGG
TCATTAGTTCATAGCCCATATATGGAGTTCCGCGTTACATAACTTACGGTAAATGGCCCGCCTGGCTGAC
CGCCCAACGACCCCCGCCCATTGACGTCAATAATGACGTATGTTCCCATAGTAACGCCAATAGGGACTTT
CCATTGACGTCAATGGGTGGAGTATTTACGGTAAACTGCCCACTTGGCAGTACATCAAGTGTATCATATG
CCAAGTACGCCCCCTATTGACGTCAATGACGGTAAATGGCCCGCCTGGCATTATGCCCAGTACATGACCT
TATGGGACTTTCCTACTTGGCAGTACATCTACGTATTAGTCATCGCTATTACCATGGTGATGCGGTTTTG
GCAGTACATCAATGGGCGTGGATAGCGGTTTGACTCACGGGGATTTCCAAGTCTCCACCCCATTGACGTC
AATGGGAGTTTGTTTTGGCACCAAAATCAACGGGACTTTCCAAAATGTCGTAACAACTCCGCCCCATTGA
CGCAAATGGGCGGTAGGCGTGTACGGTGGGAGGTCTATATAAGCAGCGCGTTTTGCCTGTACTGGGTCTC
TCTGGTTAGACCAGATCTGAGCCTGGGAGCTCTCTGGCTAACTAGGGAACCCACTGCTTAAGCCTCAATA
AAGCTTGCCTTGAGTGCTTCAAGTAGTGTGTGCCCGTCTGTTGTGTGACTCTGGTAACTAGAGATCCCTC
AGACCCTTTTAGTCAGTGTGGAAAATCTCTAGCAGTGGCGCCCGAACAGGGACTTGAAAGCGAAAGGGAA
ACCAGAGGAGCTCTCTCGACGCAGGACTCGGCTTGCTGAAGCGCGCACGGCAAGAGGCGAGGGGCGGCGA
CTGGTGAGTACGCCAAAAATTTTGACTAGCGGAGGCTAGAAGGAGAGAGATGGGTGCGAGAGCGTCAGTA
TTAAGCGGGGGAGAATTAGATCGCGATGGGAAAAAATTCGGTTAAGGCCAGGGGGAAAGAAAAAATATAA
ATTAAAACATATAGTATGGGCAAGCAGGGAGCTAGAACGATTCGCAGTTAATCCTGGCCTGTTAGAAACA
TCAGAAGGCTGTAGACAAATACTGGGACAGCTACAACCATCCCTTCAGACAGGATCAGAAGAACTTAGAT
CATTATATAATACAGTAGCAACCCTCTATTGTGTGCATCAAAGGATAGAGATAAAAGACACCAAGGAAGC
TTTAGACAAGATAGAGGAAGAGCAAAACAAAAGTAAGACCACCGCACAGCAAGCGGCCGGCCGCGCTGAT
CTTCAGACCTGGAGGAGGAGATATGAGGGACAATTGGAGAAGTGAATTATATAAATATAAAGTAGTAAAA
ATTGAACCATTAGGAGTAGCACCCACCAAGGCAAAGAGAAGAGTGGTGCAGAGAGAAAAAAGAGCAGTGG
GAATAGGAGCTTTGTTCCTTGGGTTCTTGGGAGCAGCAGGAAGCACTATGGGCGCAGCGTCAATGACGCT
GACGGTACAGGCCAGACAATTATTGTCTGGTATAGTGCAGCAGCAGAACAATTTGCTGAGGGCTATTGAG
GCGCAACAGCATCTGTTGCAACTCACAGTCTGGGGCATCAAGCAGCTCCAGGCAAGAATCCTGGCTGTGG
AAAGATACCTAAAGGATCAACAGCTCCTGGGGATTTGGGGTTGCTCTGGAAAACTCATTTGCACCACTGC
TGTGCCTTGGAATGCTAGTTGGAGTAATAAATCTCTGGAACAGATTTGGAATCACACGACCTGGATGGAG
TGGGACAGAGAAATTAACAATTACACAAGCTTAATACACTCCTTAATTGAAGAATCGCAAAACCAGCAAG
AAAAGAATGAACAAGAATTATTGGAATTAGATAAATGGGCAAGTTTGTGGAATTGGTTTAACATAACAAA
TTGGCTGTGGTATATAAAATTATTCATAATGATAGTAGGAGGCTTGGTAGGTTTAAGAATAGTTTTTGCT
GTACTTTCTATAGTGAATAGAGTTAGGCAGGGATATTCACCATTATCGTTTCAGACCCACCTCCCAACCC
CGAGGGGACCCGACAGGCCCGAAGGAATAGAAGAAGAAGGTGGAGAGAGAGACAGAGACAGATCCATTCG
ATTAGTGAACGGATCGGCACTGCGTGCGCCAATTCTGCAGACAAATGGCAGTATTCATCCACAATTTTAA
AAGAAAAGGGGGGATTGGGGGGTACAGTGCAGGGGAAAGAATAGTAGACATAATAGCAACAGACATACAA
ACTAAAGAATTACAAAAACAAATTACAAAAATTCAAAATTTTCGGGTTTATTACAGGGACAGCAGAGATC
CAGTTTGGTTAGTACCGGGCCCGGGTCGACTAGTGATCAGTGTGAGGGAGTGTAAAGCTGGTTTATTCTA
CCGGGTAGGGGAGGCGCTTTTCCCAAGGCAGTCTGGAGCATGCGCTTTAGCAGCCCCGCTGGGCACTTGG
CGCTACACAAGTGGCCTCTGGCCTCGCACACATTCCACATCCACCGGTAGGCGCCAACCGGCTCCGTTCT
TTGGTGGCCCCTTCGCGCCACCTTCTACTCCTCCCCTAGTCAGGAAGTTCCCCCCCGCCCCGCAGCTCGC
GTCGTGCAGGACGTGACAAATGGAAGTAGCACGTCTCACTAGTCTCGTGCAGATGGACAGCACCGCTGAG
CAATGGAAGCGGGTAGGCCTTTGGGGCAGCGGCCAATAGCAGCTTTGCTCCTTCGCTTTCTGGGCTCAGA
GGCTGGGAAGGGGTGGGTCCGGGGGCGGGCTCAGGGGCGGGCTCAGGGGCGGGGCGGGCGCCCGAAGGTC
CTCCGGAGGCCCGGCATTCTGCACGCTTCAAAAGCGCACGTCTGCCGCGCTGTTCTCCTCTTCCTCATCT
CCGGGAGACCTAACTCGAACGCTAGCTGTGCGATCGTTTACCATGGATAGATCCGGAAAGCCTGAACTCA
CCGCGACGTCTGTCGAGAAGTTTCTGATCGAAAAGTTCGACAGCGTCTCCGACCTGATGCAGCTCTCGGA
GGGCGAAGAATCTCGTGCTTTCAGCTTCGATGTAGGAGGGCGTGGATATGTCCTGCGGGTAAATAGCTGC
GCCGATGGTTTCTACAAAGATCGTTATGTTTATCGGCACTTTGCATCGGCCGCGCTCCCGATTCCGGAAG
TGCTTGACATTGGGGAATTCAGCGAGAGCCTGACCTATTGCATCTCCCGCCGTGCACAGGGTGTCACGTT
GCAAGACCTGCCTGAAACCGAACTGCCCGCTGTTCTGCAGCCGGTCGCGGAGGCCATGGATGCGATCGCT
GCGGCCGATCTTAGCCAGACGAGCGGGTTCGGCCCATTCGGACCGCAAGGAATCGGTCAATACACTACAT
GGCGTGATTTCATATGCGCGATTGCTGATCCCCATGTGTATCACTGGCAAACTGTGATGGACGACACCGT
CAGTGCGTCCGTCGCGCAGGCTCTCGATGAGCTGATGCTTTGGGCCGAGGACTGCCCCGAAGTCCGGCAC
CTCGTGCACGCGGATTTCGGCTCCAACAATGTCCTGACGGACAATGGCCGCATAACAGCGGTCATTGACT
GGAGCGAGGCGATGTTCGGGGATTCCCAATACGAGGTCGCCAACATCTTCTTCTGGAGGCCGTGGTTGGC
TTGTATGGAGCAGCAGACGCGCTACTTCGAGCGGAGGCATCCGGAGCTTGCAGGATCGCCGCGGCTCCGG
GCGTATATGCTCCGCATTGGTCTTGACCAACTCTATCAGAGCTTGGTTGACGGCAATTTCGATGATGCAG
CTTGGGCGCAGGGTCGATGCGACGCAATCGTCCGATCCGGAGCCGGGACTGTCGGGCGTACACAAATCGC
CCGCAGAAGCGCGGCCGTCTGGACCGATGGCTGTGTAGAAGTACTCGCCGATAGTGGAAACCGACGCCCC
AGCACTCGTCCGAGGGCAAAGGAATAGAAACCGCTGTTCCTAGGAATCCGAGGCCTTTTGCGCTGCTTCG
CGATGTACGGGCCAGATATACGCGTTGACATTGATTATTGACTAGTTATTAATAGTAATCAATTACGGGG
TCATTAGTTCATAGCCCATATATGGAGTTCCGCGTTACATAACTTACGGTAAATGGCCCGCCTGACTGAC
CGCCCAACGACCCCCGCCCATTGACGTCAATAATGACGTATGTTCCCATAGTAACGCCAATAGGGACTTT
CCATTGACGTCAATGGGTGGAGTATTTACGGTAAACTGCCCACTTGGCAGTACATCAAGTGTATCATATG
CCAAGTACGCCCCCTATTGACGTCAATGACTGTAAATGGCCCGCCTGGCATTATGCCCAGTACATGACCT
TATGGGACTTTCCTACTTGGCAGTACATCTACGTATTAGTCATCGCTATTACCATGGTGATGCGGTTTTG
GCAGTACATCAATGGGCGTGGATAGCGGTTTGACTCACGGGGATTTCCAAGTCTCCACCCCATTGACGTC
AATGGGAGTTTGTTTTGGCACCAAAATCAACGGGACTTTCCAAAATGTCGTAACAACTCCGCCCCATTGA
CGCAAATGGGCGGTAGGCGTGTACGGTGGGAGGTCTATATAAGCAGAGCTCTCTGGCTAACTAGAGAACC
CACTGCTTACTGGCTTATCGAAATTGACCCGACATTAGCGCTACAGCTTAAGCGGACCATGGGGAGCCAC
CATCACCATCACCATGGCAGATCTATGAGCGAGCTGATTAAGGAGAACATGCACATGAAGCTGTACATGG
AGGGCACCGTGGACAACCATCACTTCAAGTGCACATCCGAGGGCGAAGGCAAGCCCTACGAGGGCACCCA
GACCATGAGAATCAAGGTGGTCGAGGGCGGCCCTCTCCCCTTCGCCTTCGACATCCTGGCTACTAGCTTC
CTCTACGGCAGCAAGACCTTCATCAACCACACCCAGGGCATCCCCGACTTCTTCAAGCAGTCCTTCCCTG
AGGGCTTCACATGGGAGAGAGTCACCACATACGAAGACGGGGGCGTGCTGACCGCTACCCAGGACACCAG
CCTCCAGGACGGCTGCCTCATCTACAACGTCAAGATCAGAGGGGTGAACTTCACATCCAACGGCCCTGTG
ATGCAGAAGAAAACACTCGGCTGGGAGGCCTTCACCGAGACGCTGTACCCCGCTGACGGCGGCCTGGAAG
GCAGAAACGACATGGCCCTGAAGCTCGTGGGCGGGAGCCATCTGATCGCAAACGCCAAGACCACATATAG
ATCCAAGAAACCCGCTAAGAACCTCAAGATGCCTGGCGTCTACTATGTGGACTACAGACTGGAAAGAATC
AAGGAGGCCAACAACGAGACCTACGTCGAGCAGCACGAGGTGGCAGTGGCCAGATACTGCGACCTCCCTA
GCAAACTGGGGCACAAGCTTAATTAATGAGTATACCACCATCCACTACAAGTACATGTGTAATAGTCCTT
GCATGGAAACGTTGTTGTTTGGGGTTGAATTACTCTTCTAGACCGCGGCGCGCCCGATAATCAACCTCTG
GATTACAAAATTTGTGAAAGATTGACTGGTATTCTTAACTATGTTGCTCCTTTTACGCTATGTGGATACG
CTGCTTTAATGCCTTTGTATCATGCTATTGCTTCCCGTATGGCTTTCATTTTCTCCTCCTTGTATAAATC
CTGGTTGCTGTCTCTTTATGAGGAGTTGTGGCCCGTTGTCAGGCAACGTGGCGTGGTGTGCACTGTGTTT
GCTGACGCAACCCCCACTGGTTGGGGCATTGCCACCACCTGTCAGCTCCTTTCCGGGACTTTCGCTTTCC
CCCTCCCTATTGCCACGGCGGAACTCATCGCCGCCTGCCTTGCCCGCTGCTGGACAGGGGCTCGGCTGTT
GGGCACTGACAATTCCGTGGTGTTGTCGGGGAAATCATCGTCCTTTCCTTGGCTGCTCGCCTGTGTTGCC
ACCTGGATTCTGCGCGGGACGTCCTTCTGCTACGTCCCTTCGGCCCTCAATCCAGCGGACCTTCCTTCCC
GCGGCCTGCTGCCGGCTCTGCGGCCTCTTCCGCGTCTTCGCCTTCGCCCTCAGACGAGTCGGATCTCCCT
TTGGGCCGCCTCCCCGCATCGATACCGTCGACCTCGATCGAGACCTAGAAAAACATGGAGCAATCACAAG
TAGCAATACAGCAGCTACCAATGCTGATTGTGCCTGGCTAGAAGCACAAGAGGAGGAGGAGGTGGGTTTT
CCAGTCACACCTCAGGTACCTTTAAGACCAATGACTTACAAGGCAGCTGTAGATCTTAGCCACTTTTTAA
AAGAAAAGGGGGGACTGGAAGGGCTAATTCACTCCCAACGAAGACAAGATATCCTTGATCTGTGGATCTA
CCACACACAAGGCTACTTCCCTGATTGGCAGAACTACACACCAGGGCCAGGGATCAGATATCCACTGACC
TTTGGATGGTGCTACAAGCTAGTACCAGTTGAGCAAGAGAAGGTAGAAGAAGCCAATGAAGGAGAGAACA
CCCGCTTGTTACACCCTGTGAGCCTGCATGGGATGGATGACCCGGAGAGAGAAGTATTAGAGTGGAGGTT
TGACAGCCGCCTAGCATTTCATCACATGGCCCGAGAGCTGCATCCGGACTGTACTGGGTCTCTCTGGTTA
GACCAGATCTGAGCCTGGGAGCTCTCTGGCTAACTAGGGAACCCACTGCTTAAGCCTCAATAAAGCTTGC
CTTGAGTGCTTCAAGTAGTGTGTGCCCGTCTGTTGTGTGACTCTGGTAACTAGAGATCCCTCAGACCCTT
TTAGTCAGTGTGGAAAATCTCTAGCAGCATGTGAGCAAAAGGCCAGCAAAAGGCCAGGAACCGTAAAAAG
GCCGCGTTGCTGGCGTTTTTCCATAGGCTCCGCCCCCCTGACGAGCATCACAAAAATCGACGCTCAAGTC
AGAGGTGGCGAAACCCGACAGGACTATAAAGATACCAGGCGTTTCCCCCTGGAAGCTCCCTCGTGCGCTC
TCCTGTTCCGACCCTGCCGCTTACCGGATACCTGTCCGCCTTTCTCCCTTCGGGAAGCGTGGCGCTTTCT
CATAGCTCACGCTGTAGGTATCTCAGTTCGGTGTAGGTCGTTCGCTCCAAGCTGGGCTGTGTGCACGAAC
CCCCCGTTCAGCCCGACCGCTGCGCCTTATCCGGTAACTATCGTCTTGAGTCCAACCCGGTAAGACACGA
CTTATCGCCACTGGCAGCAGCCACTGGTAACAGGATTAGCAGAGCGAGGTATGTAGGCGGTGCTACAGAG
TTCTTGAAGTGGTGGCCTAACTACGGCTACACTAGAAGAACAGTATTTGGTATCTGCGCTCTGCTGAAGC
CAGTTACCTTCGGAAAAAGAGTTGGTAGCTCTTGATCCGGCAAACAAACCACCGCTGGTAGCGGTGGTTT
TTTTGTTTGCAAGCAGCAGATTACGCGCAGAAAAAAAGGATCTCAAGAAGATCCTTTGATCTTTTCTACG
GGGTCTGACGCTCAGTGGAACGAAAACTCACGTTAAGGGATTTTGGTCATGAGATTATCAAAAAGGATCT
TCACCTAGATCCTTTTAAATTAAAAATGAAGTTTTAAATCAATCTAAAGTATATATGAGTAAACTTGGTC
TGACAGTTACCAATGCTTAATCAGTGAGGCACCTATCTCAGCGATCTGTCTATTTCGTTCATCCATAGTT
GCCTGACTCCCCGTCGTGTAGATAACTACGATACGGGAGGGCTTACCATCTGGCCCCAGTGCTGCAATGA
TACCGCGAGACCCACGCTCACCGGCTCCAGATTTATCAGCAATAAACCAGCCAGCCGGAAGGGCCGAGCG
CAGAAGTGGTCCTGCAACTTTATCCGCCTCCATCCAGTCTATTAATTGTTGCCGGGAAGCTAGAGTAAGT
AGTTCGCCAGTTAATAGTTTGCGCAACGTTGTTGCCATTGCTACAGGCATCGTGGTGTCACGCTCGTCGT
TTGGTATGGCTTCATTCAGCTCCGGTTCCCAACGATCAAGGCGAGTTACATGATCCCCCATGTTGTGCAA
AAAAGCGGTTAGCTCCTTCGGTCCTCCGATCGTTGTCAGAAGTAAGTTGGCCGCAGTGTTATCACTCATG
GTTATGGCAGCACTGCATAATTCTCTTACTGTCATGCCATCCGTAAGATGCTTTTCTGTGACTGGTGAGT
ACTCAACCAAGTCATTCTGAGAATAGTGTATGCGGCGACCGAGTTGCTCTTGCCCGGCGTCAATACGGGA
TAATACCGCGCCACATAGCAGAACTTTAAAAGTGCTCATCATTGGAAAACGTTCTTCGGGGCGAAAACTC
TCAAGGATCTTACCGCTGTTGAGATCCAGTTCGATGTAACCCACTCGTGCACCCAACTGATCTTCAGCAT
CTTTTACTTTCACCAGCGTTTCTGGGTGAGCAAAAACAGGAAGGCAAAATGCCGCAAAAAAGGGAATAAG
GGCGACACGGAAATGTTGAATACTCATACTCTTCCTTTTTCAATATTATTGAAGCATTTATCAGGGTTAT
TGTCTCATGAGCGGATACATATTTGAATGTATTTAGAAAAATAAACAAATAGGGGTTCCGCGCACATTTC
CCCGAAAAGTGCCACCTGAC
