>Addgene plasmid #68479 | pGK:HygroR-CMV:mTagBFP2-A_UTR | addgene partial sequence | sequence record 130405 | Hygro-F 5'-gacggcaatttcgatgatg-3'
CAATCGTCCGATCCGGAGCCGGGACTGTCGGGCGTACACAAATCGCCCGCAGAAGCGCGGCCGTCTGGAC
CGATGGCTGTGTAGAAGTACTCGCCGATAGTGGAAACCGACGCCCCAGCACTCGTCCGAGGGCAAAGGAA
TAGAAACCGCTGTTCCTAGGAATCCGAGGCCTTTTGCGCTGCTTCGCGATGTACGGGCCAGATATACGCG
TTGACATTGATTATTGACTAGTTATTAATAGTAATCAATTACGGGGTCATTAGTTCATAGCCCATATATG
GAGTTCCGCGTTACATAACTTACGGTAAATGGCCCGCCTGACTGACCGCCCAACGACCCCCGCCCATTGA
CGTCAATAATGACGTATGTTCCCATAGTAACGCCAATAGGGACTTTCCATTGACGTCAATGGGTGGAGTA
TTTACGGTAAACTGCCCACTTGGCAGTACATCAAGTGTATCATATGCCAAGTACGCCCCCTATTGACGTC
AATGACTGTAAATGGCCCGCCTGGCATTATGCCCAGTACATGACCTTATGGGACTTTCCTACTTGGCAGT
ACATCTACGTATTAGTCATCGCTATTACCATGGTGATGCGGTTTTGGCAGTACATCAATGGGCGTGGATA
GCGGTTTGACTCACGGGGATTTCCAAGTCTCCACCCCATTGACGTCAATGGGAGTTTGTTTTGGCACCAA
AATCAACGGGACTTTCCAAAATGTCGTAACAACTCCGCCCCATTGACGCAAATGGGCGGTAGGCGTGTAC
GGTGGGAGGTCTATATAAGCAGAGCTCTCTGGCTAACTAGAGAACCCACTGCTTACTGGCTTATCGAAAT
TGACCCGACATTAGCGCTACAGCTTAAGCGGACCATGGGGAGCCACCATCACCATCACCATGGCAGATCT
ATGAGCGAGCTGATTAAGGAGAACATGCACATGAAGCTGTACATGGAGGGCACCGTGGACAACC
