>Addgene plasmid #68479 | pGK:HygroR-CMV:mTagBFP2-A_UTR | addgene partial sequence | sequence record 130406 | Futet-R 5'-CAAAGGCATTAAAGCAGCGT-3'
ACATAGTTAAGAATACCAGTCAATCTTTCACAAATTTTGTAATCCAGAGGTTGATTATCGGGCGCGCCGC
GGTCTAGAAGAGTAATTCAACCCCAAACAACAACGTTTCCATGCAAGGACTATTACACATGTACTTGTAG
TGGATGGTGGTATACTCATTAATTAAGCTTGTGCCCCAGTTTGCTAGGGAGGTCGCAGTATCTGGCCACT
GCCACCTCGTGCTGCTCGACGTAGGTCTCGTTGTTGGCCTCCTTGATTCTTTCCAGTCTGTAGTCCACAT
AGTAGACGCCAGGCATCTTGAGGTTCTTAGCGGGTTTCTTGGATCTATATGTGGTCTTGGCGTTTGCGAT
CAGATGGCTCCCGCCCACGAGCTTCAGGGCCATGTCGTTTCTGCCTTCCAGGCCGCCGTCAGCGGGGTAC
AGCGTCTCGGTGAAGGCCTCCCAGCCGAGTGTTTTCTTCTGCATCACAGGGCCGTTGGATGTGAAGTTCA
CCCCTCTGATCTTGACGTTGTAGATGAGGCAGCCGTCCTGGAGGCTGGTGTCCTGGGTAGCGGTCAGCAC
GCCCCCGTCTTCGTATGTGGTGACTCTCTCCCATGTGAAGCCCTCAGGGAAGGACTGCTTGAAGAAGTCG
GGGATGCCCTGGGTGTGGTTGATGAAGGTCTTGCTGCCGTAGAGGAAGCTAGTAGCCAGGATGTCGAAGG
CGAAGGGGAGAGGGCCGCCCTCGACCACCTTGATTCTCATGGTCTGGGTGCCCTCGTAGGGCTTGCCTTC
GCCCTCGGATGTGCACTTGAAGTGATGGTTGTCCACGGTGCCCTCCATGTACAGCTTCATGTGCATGTTC
TCCTTAATCAGCTCGCTCATAGATCTGCCATGGTGATGGTGATGGTGGCTCCCCATGGTCCGCTTAAGCT
GTAGCGCTAATGTCGGG
